>Addgene plasmid #90753 | MASTL F4.1 gRNA | addgene full sequence | sequence record 245672 | Addgene NGS Result
GCACGACAGGTTTCCCGACTGGAAAGCGGGCAGTGAGCGCAACGCAATTAATGTGAGTTAGCTCACTCAT
TAGGCACCCCAGGCTTTACACTTTATGCTTCCGGCTCGTATGTTGTGTGGAATTGTGAGCGGATAACAAT
TTCACACAGGAAACAGCTATGACCATGATTACGCCAAGCGCGCAATTAACCCTCACTAAAGGGAACAAAA
GCTGGAGCTGCAAGCTTAATGTAGTCTTATGCAATACTCTTGTAGTCTTGCAACATGGTAACGATGAGTT
AGCAACATGCCTTACAAGGAGAGAAAAAGCACCGTGCATGCCGATTGGTGGAAGTAAGGTGGTACGATCG
TGCCTTATTAGGAAGGCAACAGACGGGTCTGACATGGATTGGACGAACCACTGAATTGCCGCATTGCAGA
GATATTGTATTTAAGTGCCTAGCTCGATACATAAACGGGTCTCTCTGGTTAGACCAGATCTGAGCCTGGG
AGCTCTCTGGCTAACTAGGGAACCCACTGCTTAAGCCTCAATAAAGCTTGCCTTGAGTGCTTCAAGTAGT
GTGTGCCCGTCTGTTGTGTGACTCTGGTAACTAGAGATCCCTCAGACCCTTTTAGTCAGTGTGGAAAATC
TCTAGCAGTGGCGCCCGAACAGGGACTTGAAAGCGAAAGGGAAACCAGAGGAGCTCTCTCGACGCAGGAC
TCGGCTTGCTGAAGCGCGCACGGCAAGAGGCGAGGGGCGGCGACTGGTGAGTACGCCAAAAATTTTGACT
AGCGGAGGCTAGAAGGAGAGAGATGGGTGCGAGAGCGTCAGTATTAAGCGGGGGAGAATTAGATCGCGAT
GGGAAAAAATTCGGTTAAGGCCAGGGGGAAAGAAAAAATATAAATTAAAACATATAGTATGGGCAAGCAG
GGAGCTAGAACGATTCGCAGTTAATCCTGGCCTGTTAGAAACATCAGAAGGCTGTAGACAAATACTGGGA
CAGCTACAACCATCCCTTCAGACAGGATCAGAAGAACTTAGATCATTATATAATACAGTAGCAACCCTCT
ATTGTGTGCATCAAAGGATAGAGATAAAAGACACCAAGGAAGCTTTAGACAAGATAGAGGAAGAGCAAAA
CAAAAGTAAGACCACCGCACAGCAAGCGGCCGCTGATCTTCAGACCTGGAGGAGGAGATATGAGGGACAA
TTGGAGAAGTGAATTATATAAATATAAAGTAGTAAAAATTGAACCATTAGGAGTAGCACCCACCAAGGCA
AAGAGAAGAGTGGTGCAGAGAGAAAAAAGAGCAGTGGGAATAGGAGCTTTGTTCCTTGGGTTCTTGGGAG
CAGCAGGAAGCACTATGGGCGCAGCGTCAATGACGCTGACGGTACAGGCCAGACAATTATTGTCTGGTAT
AGTGCAGCAGCAGAACAATTTGCTGAGGGCTATTGAGGCGCAACAGCATCTGTTGCAACTCACAGTCTGG
GGCATCAAGCAGCTCCAGGCAAGAATCCTGGCTGTGGAAAGATACCTAAAGGATCAACAGCTCCTGGGGA
TTTGGGGTTGCTCTGGAAAACTCATTTGCACCACTGCTGTGCCTTGGAATGCTAGTTGGAGTAATAAATC
TCTGGAACAGATTTGGAATCACACGACCTGGATGGAGTGGGACAGAGAAATTAACAATTACACAAGCTTA
ATACACTCCTTAATTGAAGAATCGCAAAACCAGCAAGAAAAGAATGAACAAGAATTATTGGAATTAGATA
AATGGGCAAGTTTGTGGAATTGGTTTAACATAACAAATTGGCTGTGGTATATAAAATTATTCATAATGAT
AGTAGGAGGCTTGGTAGGTTTAAGAATAGTTTTTGCTGTACTTTCTATAGTGAATAGAGTTAGGCAGGGA
TATTCACCATTATCGTTTCAGACCCACCTCCCAACCCCGAGGGGACCCAGAGAGGGCCTATTTCCCATGA
TTCCTTCATATTTGCATATACGATACAAGGCTGTTAGAGAGATAATTAGAATTAATTTGACTGTAAACAC
AAAGATATTAGTACAAAATACGTGACGTAGAAAGTAATAATTTCTTGGGTAGTTTGCAGTTTTAAAATTA
TGTTTTAAAATGGACTATCATATGCTTACCGTAACTTGAAAGTATTTCGATTTCTTGGCTTTATATATCT
TGTGGAAAGGACGAAACACCGCGCCTTCGGGAAAGTGTATCGTTTAAGAGCTATGCTGGAAACAGCATAG
CAAGTTTAAATAAGGCTAGTCCGTTATCAACTTGAAAAAGTGGCACCGAGTCGGTGCTTTTTTTGAATTC
TAGATCTTGAGACAAATGGCAGTATTCATCCACAATTTTAAAAGAAAAGGGGGGATTGGGGGGTACAGTG
CAGGGGAAAGAATAGTAGACATAATAGCAACAGACATACAAACTAAAGAATTACAAAAACAAATTACAAA
AATTCAAAATTTTCGGGTTTATTACAGGGACAGCAGAGATCCACTTTGGCGCCGGCTCGAGTGGCTCCGG
TGCCCGTCAGTGGGCAGAGCGCACATCGCCCACAGTCCCCGAGAAGTTGGGGGGAGGGGTCGGCAATTGA
ACCGGTGCCTAGAGAAGGTGGCGCGGGGTAAACTGGGAAAGTGATGTCGTGTACTGGCTCCGCCTTTTTC
CCGAGGGTGGGGGAGAACCGTATATAAGTGCAGTAGTCGCCGTGAACGTTCTTTTTCGCAACGGGTTTGC
CGCCAGAACACAGGTGTCGTGACGCGGGATCCGCCACCATGACCGAGTACAAGCCCACGGTGCGCCTCGC
CACCCGCGACGACGTCCCCAGGGCCGTACGCACCCTCGCCGCCGCGTTCGCCGACTACCCCGCCACGCGC
CACACCGTCGATCCGGACCGCCACATCGAGCGGGTCACCGAGCTGCAAGAACTCTTCCTCACGCGCGTCG
GGCTCGACATCGGCAAGGTGTGGGTCGCGGACGACGGCGCCGCGGTGGCGGTCTGGACCACGCCGGAGAG
CGTCGAAGCGGGGGCGGTGTTCGCCGAGATCGGCCCGCGCATGGCCGAGTTGAGCGGTTCCCGGCTGGCC
GCGCAGCAACAGATGGAAGGCCTCCTGGCGCCGCACCGGCCCAAGGAGCCCGCGTGGTTCCTGGCCACCG
TCGGAGTCTCGCCCGACCACCAGGGCAAGGGTCTGGGCAGCGCCGTCGTGCTCCCCGGAGTGGAGGCGGC
CGAGCGCGCCGGGGTGCCCGCCTTCCTGGAGACCTCCGCGCCCCGCAACCTCCCCTTCTACGAGCGGCTC
GGCTTCACCGTCACCGCCGACGTCGAGGTGCCCGAAGGACCGCGCACCTGGTGCATGACCCGCAAGCCCG
GTGCCTGAACGCGTTAAGTCGACAATCAACCTCTGGATTACAAAATTTGTGAAAGATTGACTGGTATTCT
TAACTATGTTGCTCCTTTTACGCTATGTGGATACGCTGCTTTAATGCCTTTGTATCATGCTATTGCTTCC
CGTATGGCTTTCATTTTCTCCTCCTTGTATAAATCCTGGTTGCTGTCTCTTTATGAGGAGTTGTGGCCCG
TTGTCAGGCAACGTGGCGTGGTGTGCACTGTGTTTGCTGACGCAACCCCCACTGGTTGGGGCATTGCCAC
CACCTGTCAGCTCCTTTCCGGGACTTTCGCTTTCCCCCTCCCTATTGCCACGGCGGAACTCATCGCCGCC
TGCCTTGCCCGCTGCTGGACAGGGGCTCGGCTGTTGGGCACTGACAATTCCGTGGTGTTGTCGGGGAAAT
CATCGTCCTTTCCTTGGCTGCTCGCCTGTGTTGCCACCTGGATTCTGCGCGGGACGTCCTTCTGCTACGT
CCCTTCGGCCCTCAATCCAGCGGACCTTCCTTCCCGCGGCCTGCTGCCGGCTCTGCGGCCTCTTCCGCGT
CTTCGCCTTCGCCCTCAGACGAGTCGGATCTCCCTTTGGGCCGCCTCCCCGCGTCGACTTTAAGACCAAT
GACTTACAAGGCAGCTGTAGATCTTAGCCACTTTTTAAAAGAAAAGGGGGGACTGGAAGGGCTAATTCAC
TCCCAACGAAGACAAGATCTGCTTTTTGCTTGTACTGGGTCTCTCTGGTTAGACCAGATCTGAGCCTGGG
AGCTCTCTGGCTAACTAGGGAACCCACTGCTTAAGCCTCAATAAAGCTTGCCTTGAGTGCTTCAAGTAGT
GTGTGCCCGTCTGTTGTGTGACTCTGGTAACTAGAGATCCCTCAGACCCTTTTAGTCAGTGTGGAAAATC
TCTAGCAGTACGTATAGTAGTTCATGTCATCTTATTATTCAGTATTTATAACTTGCAAAGAAATGAATAT
CAGAGAGTGAGAGGAACTTGTTTATTGCAGCTTATAATGGTTACAAATAAAGCAATAGCATCACAAATTT
CACAAATAAAGCATTTTTTTCACTGCATTCTAGTTGTGGTTTGTCCAAACTCATCAATGTATCTTATCAT
GTCTGGCTCTAGCTATCCCGCCCCTAACTCCGCCCATCCCGCCCCTAACTCCGCCCAGTTCCGCCCATTC
TCCGCCCCATGGCTGACTAATTTTTTTTATTTATGCAGAGGCCGAGGCCGCCTCGGCCTCTGAGCTATTC
CAGAAGTAGTGAGGAGGCTTTTTTGGAGGCCTAGGGACGTACCCAATTCGCCCTATAGTGAGTCGTATTA
CGCGCGCTCACTGGCCGTCGTTTTACAACGTCGTGACTGGGAAAACCCTGGCGTTACCCAACTTAATCGC
CTTGCAGCACATCCCCCTTTCGCCAGCTGGCGTAATAGCGAAGAGGCCCGCACCGATCGCCCTTCCCAAC
AGTTGCGCAGCCTGAATGGCGAATGGG
[124 nt withheld, positions 4858-4981]
C
[91 nt withheld, positions 4983-5073]
A
[49 nt withheld, positions 5075-5123]
CCTTTGACGTTGGAGTCCACGTTCTTT
[37 nt withheld, positions 5151-5187]
ACCCTATCTCGGTCTATTCTTTTGATTTATAAGGGATTTTGCCGATTTCGGCCTATTGGTTAAAAAATGA
GCTGATTTAACAAAAATTTAACGCGAATTTTAACAAAATATTAACGCTTACAATTTAGGTGGCACTTTTC
GGGGAAATGTGCGCGGAACCCCTATTTGTTTATTTTTCTAAATACATTCAAATATGTATCCGCTCATGAG
ACAATAACCCTGATAAATGCTTCAATAATATTGAAAAAGGAAGAGTATGAGTATTCAACATTTCCGTGTC
GCCCTTATTCCCTTTTTTGCGGCATTTTGCCTTCCTGTTTTTGCTCACCCAGAAACGCTGGTGAAAGTAA
AAGATGCTGAAGATCAGTTGGGTGCACGAGTGGGTTACATCGAACTGGATCTCAACAGCGGTAAGATCCT
TGAGAGTTTTCGCCCCGAAGAACGTTTTCCAATGATGAGCACTTTTAAAGTTCTGCTATGTGGCGCGGTA
TTATCCCGTATTGACGCCGGGCAAGAGCAACTCGGTCGCCGCATACACTATTCTCAGAATGACTTGGTTG
AGTACTCACCAGTCACAGAAAAGCATCTTACGGATGGCATGACAGTAAGAGAATTATGCAGTGCTGCCAT
AACCATGAGTGATAACACTGCGGCCAACTTACTTCTGACAACGATCGGAGGACCGAAGGAGCTAACCGCT
TTTTTGCACAACATGGGGGATCATGTAACTCGCCTTGATCGTTGGGAACCGGAGCTGAATGAAGCCATAC
CAAACGACGAGCGTGACACCACGATGCCTGTAGCAATGGCAACAACGTTGCGCAAACTATTAACTGGCGA
ACTACTTACTCTAGCTTCCCGGCAACAATTAATAGACTGGATGGAGGCGGATAAAGTTGCAGGACCACTT
CTGCGCTCGGCCCTTCCGGCTGGCTGGTTTATTGCTGATAAATCTGGAGCCGGTGAGCGTGGGTCTCGCG
GTATCATTGCAGCACTGGGGCCAGATGGTAAGCCCTCCCGTATCGTAGTTATCTACACGACGGGGAGTCA
GGCAACTATGGATGAACGAAATAGACAGATCGCTGAGATAGGTGCCTCACTGATTAAGCATTGGTAACTG
TCAGACCAAGTTTACTCATATATACTTTAGATTGATTTAAAACTTCATTTTTAATTTAAAAGGATCTAGG
TGAAGATCCTTTTTGATAATCTCATGACCAAAATCCCTTAACGTGAGTTTTCGTTCCACTGAGCGTCAGA
CCCCGTAGAAAAGATCAAAGGATCTTCTTGAGATCCTTTTTTTCTGCGCGTAATCTGCTGCTTGCAAACA
AAAAAACCACCGCTACCAGCGGTGGTTTGTTTGCCGGATCAAGAGCTACCAACTCTTTTTCCGAAGGTAA
CTGGCTTCAGCAGAGCGCAGATACCAAATACTGTTCTTCTAGTGTAGCCGTAGTTAGGCCACCACTTCAA
GAACTCTGTAGCACCGCCTACATACCTCGCTCTGCTAATCCTGTTACCAGTGGCTGCTGCCAGTGGCGAT
AAGTCGTGTCTTACCGGGTTGGACTCAAGACGATAGTTACCGGATAAGGCGCAGCGGTCGGGCTGAACGG
GGGGTTCGTGCACACAGCCCAGCTTGGAGCGAACGACCTACACCGAACTGAGATACCTACAGCGTGAGCT
ATGAGAAAGCGCCACGCTTCCCGAAGGGAGAAAGGCGGACAGGTATCCGGTAAGCGGCAGGGTCGGAACA
GGAGAGCGCACGAGGGAGCTTCCAGGGGGAAACGCCTGGTATCTTTATAGTCCTGTCGGGTTTCGCCACC
TCTGACTTGAGCGTCGATTTTTGTGATGCTCGTCAGGGGGGCGGAGCCTATGGAAAAACGCCAGCAACGC
GGCCTTTTTACGGTTCCTGGCCTTTTGCTGGCCTTTTGCTCACATGTTCTTTCCTGCGTTATCCCCTGAT
TCTGTGGATAACCGTATTACCGCCTTTGAGTGAGCTGATACCGCTCGCCGCAGCCGAACGACCGAGCGCA
GCGAGTCAGTGAGCGAGGAAGCGGAAGAGCGCCCAATACGCAAACCGCCTCTCCCCGCGCGTTGGCCGAT
TCATTAATGCAGCTG
Features (pLannotate 1.2.2; 27 found; start..end, strand, type, name):
     49..70      +  protein_bind   CAP binding site: CAP binding activates transcription in the presence of cAMP. E. coli catabolite activator protein
     85..115     +  promoter       lac promoter: promoter for the E. coli lac operon
    123..139     +  protein_bind   lac operator: The lac repressor binds to the lac operator to inhibit transcription in E. coli. This inhibition can be relieved by adding lactose or isopropyl-β-D-thiogalactopyranoside (IPTG). lac repressor encoded by lacI
    184..202     +  promoter       T3 promoter: promoter for bacteriophage T3 RNA polymerase
    230..456     +  promoter       RSV promoter: Rous sarcoma virus enhancer/promoter
    457..637     +  LTR            5' LTR (truncated): truncated 5' long terminal repeat (LTR) from HIV-1
    684..809     +  misc_feature   HIV-1 Ψ: packaging signal of human immunodeficiency virus type 1
    793..1156    +  CDS            HIV-1 gag (fragment): gag protein from human immunodeficiency virus 1; gag
   1302..1535    +  misc_feature   RRE: The Rev response element (RRE) of HIV-1 allows for Rev-dependent mRNA export from the nucleus to the cytoplasm.
   1912..1938    +  CDS            Rev (fragment): human immunodeficiency virus 1 (HIV-1) Rev protein; rev; enhances nuclear export of unspliced and incompletely spliced viral mRNAs
   1942..2182    +  promoter       U6 promoter: RNA polymerase III promoter for human U6 snRNA
   2230..2297    +  misc_RNA       tracrRNA (fragment): trans-activating CRISPR RNA for the Streptococcus pyogenes CRISPR/Cas9 system
   2346..2463    +  misc_feature   cPPT/CTS: central polypurine tract and central termination sequence of HIV-1
   2532..2743    +  promoter       EF-1α core promoter: core promoter for human elongation factor EF-1α
   2769..3368    +  CDS            PuroR (fragment): puromycin N-acetyltransferase; pac from Streptomyces; confers resistance to puromycin
   3384..3972    +  misc_feature   WPRE: woodchuck hepatitis virus posttranscriptional regulatory element
   4023..4042    +  misc_feature   cPPT/CTS (fragment): central polypurine tract and central termination sequence of HIV-1
   4044..4277    +  LTR            3' LTR (ΔU3): self-inactivating 3' long terminal repeat (LTR) from HIV-1
   4355..4476    +  polyA_signal   SV40 poly(A) signal: SV40 polyadenylation signal
   4516..4651    +  rep_origin     SV40 ori: SV40 origin of replication
   4672..4690    -  promoter       T7 promoter: promoter for bacteriophage T7 RNA polymerase
   4698..4853    +  CDS            lacZα (fragment): LacZα fragment of β-galactosidase; lacZ fragment
   4858..5286    +  rep_origin     f1 ori (sequence partly withheld): f1 bacteriophage origin of replication; arrow indicates direction of (+) strand synthesis
   5339..5443    +  promoter       AmpR promoter: bla
   5444..6304    +  CDS            AmpR: β-lactamase; bla; confers resistance to ampicillin, carbenicillin, and related antibiotics
   6475..7063    +  rep_origin     ori: high-copy-number ColE1/pMB1/pBR322/pUC origin of replication
   7246..36      +  CDS            lacI (fragment) (across the origin): lac repressor; lacI; The lac repressor binds to the lac operator to inhibit transcription in E. coli. This inhibition can be relieved by adding lactose or isopropyl-β-D-thiogalactopyranoside (IPTG).
