[The description below was written by a language model from this plasmid's Addgene catalogue record and pLannotate feature annotations shown in this document.]
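Description:
MASTL F4.1 gRNA is a third-generation lentiviral CRISPR guide plasmid built on the pLenti-sgRNA backbone and carrying a single guide RNA directed against human MASTL. It is propagated in E. coli through a high-copy ColE1/pUC-type origin with ampicillin selection (AmpR/bla). The backbone also retains an f1 origin, an SV40 origin and residual lac, T3 and T7 elements from the parental cloning vector. The catalogue lists the empty backbone at 9151 bp, whereas the sequenced construct is 7,302 nt. This would fit loss of a stuffer fragment when the guide oligos were ligated into the BsmBI sites, which were destroyed by cloning, though the record does not explain the difference.

The viral genome is transcribed from an RSV promoter fused to a truncated HIV-1 5' LTR, which makes packaging Tat-independent. It is followed by the Ψ packaging signal with a gag fragment, the RRE for Rev-dependent nuclear export, and a cPPT/CTS element. Within this transfer cassette, a human U6 RNA polymerase III promoter drives the MASTL spacer joined to the S. pyogenes Cas9 guide scaffold, which is annotated as a tracrRNA fragment. Downstream, an EF-1α core promoter expresses puromycin N-acetyltransferase to select transduced mammalian cells, with a WPRE to enhance transcript expression. The ΔU3 3' LTR makes the integrated provirus self-inactivating, and an SV40 polyadenylation signal follows it.

No Cas9 is encoded, so the nuclease must come from the target cells or a separate vector. The plasmid belongs to a series of guides used to generate knockouts of cell-cycle genes in human cell lines for a large-scale analysis of the resulting phenotypes and their p53 dependence.
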