Addgene plasmid #90753: MASTL F4.1 gRNA
Purpose: 3rd generation lentiviral gRNA plasmid targeting human MASTL
Depositing lab: Iain Cheeseman. Depositing organization: Whitehead Institute for Biomedical Research. Publication: Large-Scale Analysis of CRISPR/Cas9 Cell-Cycle Knockouts Reveals the Diversity of p53-Dependent Responses to Cell-Cycle Defects. McKinley KL, Cheeseman IM. Dev Cell. 2017 Feb 27;40(4):405-420.e2. doi: 10.1016/j.devcel.2017.01.012. Epub 2017 Feb 16. PubMed 28216383.
Backbone
  Vector backbone: pLenti-sgRNA
  Backbone manufacturer: Eric Lander & David Sabatini labs (Addgene plasmid #71409)
  Backbone size w/o insert (bp): 9151
  Vector type: Lentiviral, CRISPR
  Selectable markers: Puromycin
Growth in bacteria
  Bacterial resistance: Ampicillin, 100 μg/mL
  Growth temperature: 37°C
  Growth strain: NEB Stable
  Copy number: Unknown
Gene/Insert
  Gene/Insert name: MASTL (Guide Designation F4.1) (alt name: pKMKO series)
  gRNA/shRNA sequence: CACCgCGCCTTCGGGAAAGTGTATC
  Species: H. sapiens (human)
  Promoter: U6
  Cloning method: Restriction Enzyme; 5′ cloning site BsmBI (destroyed during cloning); 3′ cloning site BsmBI (destroyed during cloning)
  Sequencing primers: 5′ hU6-F (5'-GAGGGCCTATTTCCCATGATT-3'); 3′ EF1a-R (5'-CACGGCGACTACTGCACTTA-3')
Terms and licenses: Academic/Nonprofit Terms; Industry Terms: Not Available to Industry
Depositor comments: Please note that gRNA target sequence listed is not strictly the 20nt spacer sequence, but also contains the 5' BsmBI overhang. For more information about knockout human cell lines generated using this plasmid, please see http://cellcycleknockouts.wi.mit.edu/ .
How to cite: MASTL F4.1 gRNA was a gift from Iain Cheeseman (Addgene plasmid # 90753 ; http://n2t.net/addgene:90753 ; RRID:Addgene_90753)
